>Addgene plasmid #157540 | pD649-HAsp-LRIG2-COMP5AP-AviTag-9xHis | depositor full sequence | sequence record 304189 | Full Sequence
TTTCAATATTATTGAAGCATTTATCAGGGTTATTGTCTCATGAGCGGATACATATTTGAATGTATTTAGA
AAAATAAACAAATAGGGGTCAGTGTTACAACCAATTAACCAATTCTGAACATTATCGCGAGCCCATTTAT
ACCTGAATATGGCTCATAACACCCCTTGCTCATGACCAAAATCCCTTAACGTGAGTTACGCGCGCGTCGT
TCCACTGAGCGTCAGACCCCGTAGAAAAGATCAAAGGATCTTCTTGAGATCCTTTTTTTCTGCGCGTAAT
CTGCTGCTTGCAAACAAAAAAACCACCGCTACCAGCGGTGGTTTGTTTGCCGGATCAAGAGCTACCAACT
CTTTTTCCGAAGGTAACTGGCTTCAGCAGAGCGCAGATACCAAATACTGTTCTTCTAGTGTAGCCGTAGT
TAGCCCACCACTTCAAGAACTCTGTAGCACCGCCTACATACCTCGCTCTGCTAATCCTGTTACCAGTGGC
TGCTGCCAGTGGCGATAAGTCGTGTCTTACCGGGTTGGACTCAAGACGATAGTTACCGGATAAGGCGCAG
CGGTCGGGCTGAACGGGGGGTTCGTGCACACAGCCCAGCTTGGAGCGAACGACCTACACCGAACTGAGAT
ACCTACAGCGTGAGCTATGAGAAAGCGCCACGCTTCCCGAAGGGAGAAAGGCGGACAGGTATCCGGTAAG
CGGCAGGGTCGGAACAGGAGAGCGCACGAGGGAGCTTCCAGGGGGAAACGCCTGGTATCTTTATAGTCCT
GTCGGGTTTCGCCACCTCTGACTTGAGCGTCGATTTTTGTGATGCTCGTCAGGGGGGCGGAGCCTATGGA
AAAACGCCAGCAACGCGGCCTTTTTACGGTTCCTGGCCTTTTGCTGGCCTTTTGCTCACATGTTCTTTCC
TGCGTTATCCCCTGATTCTGTGGATAACCGTATTACCGCCTTTGAGTGAGCTGATACCGCTCGCCGCAGC
CGAACGACCGAGCGCAGCGAGTCAGTGAGCGAGGAAGCGGAAGGCGAGAGTAGGGAACTGCCAGGCATCA
AACTAAGCAGAAGGCCCCTGACGGATGGCCTTTTTGCGTTTCTACAAACTCTTTCTGTGTTGTAAAACGA
CGGCCAGTCTTAAGCTCGGGCCCCCTGGGCGGTTCTGATAACGAGTAATCGTTAATCCGCAAATAACGTA
AAAACCCGCTTCGGCGGGTTTTTTTATGGGGGGAGTTTAGGGAAAGAGCATTTGTCAGAATATTTAAGGG
CGCCTGTCACTTTGCTTGATATATGAGAATTATTTAACCTTATAAATGAGAAAAAAGCAACGCACTTTAA
ATAAGATACGTTGCTTTTTCGATTGATGAACACCTATAATTAAACTATTCATCTATTATTTATGATTTTT
TGTATATACAATATTTCTAGTTTGTTAAAGAGAATTAAGAAAATAAATCTCGAAAATAATAAAGGGAAAA
TCAGTTTTTGATATCAAAATTATACATGTCAACGATAATACAAAATATAATACAAACTATAAGATGTTAT
CAGTATTTATTATCATTTAGAATAAATTTTGTGTCGCCCTTAATTGTGAGCGGATAACAATTACGAGCTT
CATGCACAGTGGCGTTGACTCAATATTGGCCATTAGCCATATTATTCATTGGTTATATAGCATAAATCAA
TATTGGCTATTGGCCATTGCATACGTTGTATCTATATCATAATATGTACATTTATATTGGCTCATGTCCA
ATATGACCGCCATGTTGGCATTGATTATTGACTAGTTATTAATAGTAATCAATTACGGGGTCATTAGTTC
ATAGCCCATATATGGAGTTCCGCGTTACATAACTTACGGTAAATGGCCCGCCTGGCTGACCGCCCAACGA
CCCCCGCCCATTGACGTCAATAATGACGTATGTTCCCATAGTAACGCCAATAGGGACTTTCCATTGACGT
CAATGGGTGGAGTATTTACGGTAAACTGCCCACTTGGCAGTACATCAAGTGTATCATATGCCAAGTACGC
CCCCTATTGACGTCAATGACGGTAAATGGCCCGCCTGGCATTATGCCCAGTACATGACCTTATGGGACTT
TCCTACTTGGCAGTACATCTACGTATTAGTCATCGCTATTACCATGGTGATGCGGTTTTGGCAGTACATC
AATGGGCGTGGATAGCGGTTTGACTCACGGGGATTTCCAAGTCTCCACCCCATTGACGTCAATGGGAGTT
TGTTTTGGCACCAAAATCAACGGGACTTTCCAAAATGTCGTAACAACTCCGCCCCATTGACGCAAATGGG
CGGTAGGCGTGTACGGTGGGAGGTCTATATAAGCAGAGCTCGTTTAGTGAACCGTCAGATCGCCTGGAGA
CGCCATCCACGCTGTTTTGACCTCCATAGAAGACACCGGGACCGATCCAGCCTCCGCGGCCGGGAACGGT
GCATTGGAACGCGGATTCCCCGTGCCAAGAGTGACGTAAGTACCGCCTATAGAGTCTATAGGCCCACCCC
CTTGGCTTCGTTAGAACGCGGCTACAATTAATACATAACCTTATGTATCATACACATACGATTTAGGTGA
CACTATAGAATAACATCCACTTTGCCTTTCTCTCCACAGGTGTCCACTCCCAGGTCCAACTGCACCTCGG
TTCTATCGAAAACGCGCCTGCTAGCGCCACCATGAAGACCATCATTGCCCTGAGCTACATCTTCTGCCTG
GTGTTCGCTGCGGCCGCCGGACTTTGTCCTGCTCCTTGTTCTTGTAGAATCCCTCTGCTGGACTGCAGCA
GAAGAAAGCTGCCCGCTCCATCTTGGAGAGCCCTGTCTGGACTTCTGCCTCCTGATACCGCCATCCTGGA
CTTCAGCCACAACCGGCTGAGCAACTGGAACATCAGCCTGGAAAGCCAGACACTGCAAGAGGTCAAAATG
AACTACAACGAGCTGACAGAGATCCCCTACTTCGGCGAGCCCACCAGCAATATCACACTGCTGAGCCTGG
TGCACAACATCATCCCCGAGATCAATGCTCAGGCCCTGCAGTTCTACCCCGCTCTGGAATCTCTGGACCT
GAGCAGCAACATCATTAGCGAGATCAAGACCAGCAGCTTCCCCAGAATGCAGCTGAAGTACCTGAACCTG
TCCAACAACCGGATCACCACACTGGAAGCCGGCTGCTTCGATAACCTGTCTAGCAGCCTGCTGGTGGTCA
AGCTGAACCGGAACCGGATGAGCATGATCCCTCCAAAGATCTTCAAGCTGCCCCATCTGCAGTTTCTGGA
ACTGAAGCGGAACAGGATCAAGATCGTGGAAGGCCTGACCTTCCAGGGCCTCGATAGCCTGAGAAGCCTG
AAGATGCAGCGGAACGGCATCAGCAAGCTGAAGGATGGCGCCTTCTTCGGCCTGAACAACATGGAAGAAC
TGGAACTCGAGCACAACAACCTGACCAGAGTGAACAAAGGCTGGCTGTACGGCCTGAGAATGCTCCAGCA
GCTGTATGTGTCCCAGAACGCCATCGAGAGAATCAGCCCTGATGCCTGGGAGTTCTGCCAGAGACTGAGC
GAGCTGGATCTGAGCTACAATCAGCTGACCAGACTGGACGAGAGCGCCTTTGTGGGACTGTCCCTGCTGG
AAAGACTGAACCTGGGCGACAACAGAGTGACCCACATTGCCGACGGCGTGTTCAGATTCCTGAGCAACCT
GCAGACCCTGGACCTGCGGAACAATGAGATCAGCTGGGCCATCGAGGATGCCTCTGAAGCCTTTGCCGGC
CTGACATCCCTGACCAAGCTGATCCTGCAGGGCAACCAGATCAAGAGCATCACCAAGAAGGCCTTTATCG
GCCTGGAATCCCTCGAGCACCTGGACCTCAACAACAACGCCATCATGAGCATCCAAGAGAACGCCTTCTC
TCAGACCCACCTGAAAGAGCTGATTCTGAACACCTCTAGCCTGCTGTGCGACTGCCATCTGAAATGGCTG
CTCCAGTGGCTGGTGGACAACAACTTCCAGCACTCCGTGAACGTGTCCTGCGCTCATCCTGAATGGCTGG
CCGGACAGTCTATCCTGAACGTGGACCTGAAGGACTTCGTGTGCGACGACTTCCTGAAGCCTCAGATCAG
AACACACCCCGAGACAATCATTGCCCTGCGGGGCATGAATGTGACCCTGACCTGTACAGCCGTGTCCAGC
AGCGATAGCCCTATGTCTACAGTGTGGCGGAAGGACAGCGAGATCCTGTACGACGTGGACACCGAGAACT
TCGTGCGGTATTGGCAACAGGCCGGCGAAGCCCTCGAGTATACCAGCATCCTGCACCTGTTCAACGTGAA
CTTCACCGACGAGGGCAAGTACCAGTGCATCGTGACCAACCACTTCGGCAGCAACTACAGCCAGAAAGCC
AAGCTGACCGTGAACGAGATGCCCAGCTTCCTGAAAACCCCTATGGACCTGACCATCAGAACCGGCGCCA
TGGCTAGACTGGAATGTGCCGCTGAAGGACACCCTGCTCCTCAGATTAGCTGGCAGAAGGACGGCGGCAC
AGATTTCCCTGCTGCTCGCGAGAGAAGAATGCACGTGATGCCCGAGGACGACGTGTTCTTTATCGCCAAC
GTGAAGATCGAGGACATGGGCATCTACAGCTGCATGGCCCAGAATACTGCTGGCGGACTGTCTGCCAATG
CCAGCCTGACAGTCCTGGAAACCCCAAGCTTCATCAGACCCCTGGAAGATAAGACCGTGACCAGAGGCGA
AACCGCCGTGCTGCAATGTATTGCAGGCGGCTCTCCCGCTCCTAGACTGAACTGGACAAAGGACGATGGC
CCTCTGCTCGTGACCGAGAGACATTTCTTTGCCGCCGCTAACCAGCTGCTGATCATCGTGGATGCCGGAC
TGGAAGATGCCGGCAAGTACACCTGTATCATGTCTAACACCCTGGGCACCGAGCGGGGCCACATCTACCT
GAATGTGATCAGCTCCCCTAACTGCGACAGCAGCCAGAGCAGCATCGGACACGAGGATGATGGCTGGACC
ACAGTCGGAGGCGCGCCGGAAGATCAAGTTGATCCAAGATTGATTGATGGCAAGGGCGGATCTCTGGAGG
TGCTGTTCCAGGGACCAGGCGGAAGCGGCAATCCCGGCGGCGATCTGGCCCCCCAGATGCTGCGCGAGCT
GCAGGAGACCAATGCCGCCCTGCAGGACGTGCGCGAGCTGCTGCGCCACCGCGTGAAGGAGATCACCTTC
CTGAAGAACACCGTGATGGAGTGCGACGCCTGCGGTATGCAGCCCTCTAGAGGCTCCGGCTCCATCATCC
CAGTTGAGGAGGAGAACCCGGACTTCTGGAACCGCGAGGCAGCCGAGGCCCTGGGTGCCGCCAAGAAGCT
GCAGCCTGCACAGACAGCCGCCAAGAACCTCATCATCTTCCTGGGCGATGGGATGGGGGTGTCTACGGTG
ACAGCTGCCAGGATCCTAAAAGGGCAGAAGAAGGACAAACTGGGGCCTGAGATACCCCTGGCCATGGACC
GCTTCCCATATGTGGCTCTGTCCAAGACATACAATGTAGACAAACATGTGCCAGACAGTGGAGCCACAGC
CACGGCCTACCTGTGCGGGGTCAAGGGCAACTTCCAGACCATTGGCTTGAGTGCAGCCGCCCGCTTTAAC
CAGTGCAACACGACACGCGGCAACGAGGTCATCTCCGTGATGAATCGGGCCAAGAAAGCAGGGAAGTCAG
TGGGAGTGGTAACCACCACACGAGTGCAGCACGCCTCGCCAGCCGGCACCTACGCCCACACGGTGAACCG
CAACTGGTACTCGGACGCCGACGTGCCTGCCTCGGCCCGCCAGGAGGGGTGCCAGGACATCGCTACGCAG
CTCATCTCCAACATGGACATTGACGTGATCCTAGGTGGAGGCCGAAAGTACATGTTTCGCATGGGAACCC
CAGACCCTGAGTACCCAGATGACTACAGCCAAGGTGGGACCAGGCTGGACGGGAAGAATCTGGTGCAGGA
ATGGCTGGCGAAGCGCCAGGGTGCCCGGTATGTGTGGAACCGCACTGAGCTCATGCAGGCTTCCCTGGAC
CCGTCTGTGACCCATCTCATGGGTCTCTTTGAGCCTGGAGACATGAAATACGAGATCCACCGAGACTCCA
CACTGGACCCCTCCCTGATGGAGATGACAGAGGCTGCCCTGCGCCTGCTGAGCAGGAACCCCCGCGGCTT
CTTCCTCTTCGTGGAGGGTGGTCGCATCGACCATGGTCATCATGAAAGCAGGGCTTACCGGGCACTGACT
GAGACGATCATGTTCGACGACGCCATTGAGAGGGCGGGCCAGCTCACCAGCGAGGAGGACACGCTGAGCC
TCGTCACTGCCGACCACTCCCACGTCTTCTCCTTCGGAGGCTACCCCCTGCGAGGGAGCTCCATCTTCGG
GCTGGCCCCTGGCAAGGCCCGGGACAGGAAGGCCTACACGGTCCTCCTATACGGAAACGGTCCAGGCTAT
GTGCTCAAGGACGGCGCCCGGCCGGATGTTACCGAGAGCGAGAGCGGGAGCCCCGAGTATCGGCAGCAGT
CAGCAGTGCCCCTGGACGAAGAGACCCACGCAGGCGAGGACGTGGCGGTGTTCGCGCGCGGCCCGCAGGC
GCACCTGGTTCACGGCGTGCAGGAGCAGACCTTCATAGCGCACGTCATGGCCTTCGCCGCCTGCCTGGAG
CCCTACACCGCCTGCGACCTGGCGCCCCCCGCCGGCACCACCGACGCCGCGCACCCGGGTGGCGGAGGAC
TGAACGACATCTTCGAGGCTCAGAAAATCGAATGGCACGAACATCACCATCACCATCACCATCACCATTA
AGGCCGGCCTGTAGTCACTGGCACAACGCGTTACCCGGTAAGCCAATCGGGTATACACGGTCGTCATACT
GCAGACAGGGTTCTTCTACTTTGCAAGATAGTCTTGAGTAGTAAAATAAATAGATAGAGAAAATCAGCCT
CGACTGTGCCTTCTAGTTGCCAGCCATCTGTTGTTTGCCCCTCCCCCGTGCCTTCCTTGACCCTGGAAGG
TGCCACTCCCACTGTCCTTTCCTAATAAAATGAGGAAATTGCATCACAACACTCAACCCTATCTCGGTCT
ATTCTTTTGATTTATAAGGGATTTTGCCGATTTCGGCCTATTGGTTAAAAAATGAGCTGATTTAACAAAA
ATTTAACGCGAATTAATTCTGTGGAATGTGTGTCAGTTAGGGTGTGGAAAGTCCCCAGGCTCCCCAGCAG
GCAGAAGTATGCAAAGCATGCATCTCAATTAGTCAGCAACCAGGTGTGGAAAGTCCCCAGGCTCCCCAGC
AGGCAGAAGTATGCAAAGCATGCATCTCAATTAGTCAGCAACCATAGTCCCGCCCCTAACTCCGCCCATC
CCGCCCCTAACTCCGCCCAGTTCCGCCCATTCTCCGCCCCATGGCTGACTAATTTTTTTTATTTATGCAG
AGGCCGAGGCCGCCTCTGCCTCTGAGCTATTCCAGAAGTAGTGAGGAGGCTTTTTTGGAGGCCTAGGCTT
TTGCAAAAAGCTCCCGGGAGCTTGTATATCCATTTTCGGATCTGATCAGCACGTGTTGACAATTAATCAT
CGGCATAGTATATCGGCATAGTATAATACGACAAGGTGAGGAACTAAACCATGACCGAGTACAAGCCCAC
GGTGCGCCTCGCCACCCGCGACGACGTCCCCAGGGCCGTACGCACCCTCGCCGCCGCGTTCGCCGACTAC
CCCGCCACGCGCCACACCGTCGATCCGGACCGCCACATCGAGCGGGTCACCGAGCTGCAAGAACTCTTCC
TCACGCGCGTCGGGCTCGACATCGGCAAGGTGTGGGTCGCGGACGACGGCGCCGCGGTGGCGGTCTGGAC
CACGCCGGAGAGCGTCGAAGCGGGGGCGGTGTTCGCCGAGATCGGCCCGCGCATGGCCGAGTTGAGCGGT
TCCCGGCTGGCCGCGCAGCAACAGATGGAAGGCCTCCTGGCGCCGCACCGGCCCAAGGAGCCCGCGTGGT
TCCTGGCCACCGTCGGCGTCTCGCCCGACCACCAGGGCAAGGGTCTGGGCAGCGCCGTCGTGCTCCCCGG
AGTGGAGGCGGCCGAGCGCGCCGGGGTGCCCGCCTTCCTGGAGACATCCGCGCCCCGCAACCTCCCCTTC
TACGAGCGGCTCGGCTTCACCGTCACCGCCGACGTCGAGGTGCCCGAAGGACCGCGCACCTGGTGCATGA
CCCGCAAGCCCGGTGCCTGACACGTGCTACGAGATTTCGATTCCACCGCCGCCTTCTATGAAAGGTTGGG
CTTCGGAATCGTTTTCCGGGACGCCGGCTGGATGATCCTCCAGCGCGGGGATCTCATGCTGGAGTTCTTC
GCCCACCCCAACTTGTTTATTGCAGCTTATAATGGTTACAAATAAAGCAATAGCATCACAAATTTCACAA
ATAAAGCATTTTTTTCACTGCATTCTAGTTGTGGTTTGTCCAAACTCATCAATGTATCTTATCATGTCTG
TATACCGTCGACCTCTAGCTAGAGCTTGGCGTAATCATGGTCATTACCAATGCTTAATCAGTGAGGCACC
TATCTCAGCGATCTGTCTATTTCGTTCATCCATAGTTGCCTGACTCCCCGTCGTGTAGATAACTACGATA
CGGGAGGGCTTACCATCTGGCCCCAGCGCTGCGATGATACCGCGAGAACCACGCTCACCGGCTCCGGATT
TATCAGCAATAAACCAGCCAGCCGGAAGGGCCGAGCGCAGAAGTGGTCCTGCAACTTTATCCGCCTCCAT
CCAGTCTATTAATTGTTGCCGGGAAGCTAGAGTAAGTAGTTCGCCAGTTAATAGTTTGCGCAACGTTGTT
GCCATCGCTACAGGCATCGTGGTGTCACGCTCGTCGTTTGGTATGGCTTCATTCAGCTCCGGTTCCCAAC
GATCAAGGCGAGTTACATGATCCCCCATGTTGTGCAAAAAAGCGGTTAGCTCCTTCGGTCCTCCGATCGT
TGTCAGAAGTAAGTTGGCCGCAGTGTTATCACTCATGGTTATGGCAGCACTGCATAATTCTCTTACTGTC
ATGCCATCCGTAAGATGCTTTTCTGTGACTGGTGAGTACTCAACCAAGTCATTCTGAGAATAGTGTATGC
GGCGACCGAGTTGCTCTTGCCCGGCGTCAATACGGGATAATACCGCGCCACATAGCAGAACTTTAAAAGT
GCTCATCATTGGAAAACGTTCTTCGGGGCGAAAACTCTCAAGGATCTTACCGCTGTTGAGATCCAGTTCG
ATGTAACCCACTCGTGCACCCAACTGATCTTCAGCATCTTTTACTTTCACCAGCGTTTCTGGGTGAGCAA
AAACAGGAAGGCAAAATGCCGCAAAAAAGGGAATAAGGGCGACACGGAAATGTTGAATACTCATATTCTT
CCTT
Features (pLannotate 1.2.2; 24 found; start..end, strand, type, name):
    119..143     -  CDS            KanR (fragment): aminoglycoside phosphotransferase; aph(3')-Ia; confers resistance to kanamycin
    254..842     +  rep_origin     ori: high-copy-number ColE1/pMB1/pBR322/pUC origin of replication
   1067..1084    +  terminator     rrnB T2 terminator (fragment): transcription terminator T2 from the E. coli rrnB gene
   1109..1128    -  CDS            lacZα (fragment): LacZα fragment of β-galactosidase; lacZ fragment
   1584..1600    +  protein_bind   lac operator: The lac repressor binds to the lac operator to inhibit transcription in E. coli. This inhibition can be relieved by adding lactose or isopropyl-β-D-thiogalactopyranoside (IPTG). lac repressor encoded by lacI
   1843..2146    +  enhancer       CMV enhancer: human cytomegalovirus immediate early enhancer
   2147..2350    +  promoter       CMV promoter: human cytomegalovirus (CMV) immediate early promoter
   2486..2529    +  intron         CMV intron (fragment): modified intron A from human cytomegalovirus
   2581..2599    +  promoter       SP6 promoter: promoter for bacteriophage SP6 RNA polymerase
   2603..2640    +  CDS            IgH signal sequence (fragment): signal sequence from the mouse immunoglobulin heavy chain variable region
   2728..5049    +  CDS            LRIG2 (fragment): LRIG2_HUMAN - Also known as KIAA0806, LIG2. Experimental evidence at protein level: Swiss-Prot protein existence level 1. From Homo sapiens (Human).
   5146..5325    +  CDS            Comp (fragment): COMP_RAT - Experimental evidence at protein level: Swiss-Prot protein existence level 1. May play a role in the structural integrity of cartilage via its interaction with other extracellular matrix proteins such as the collagens and fibronectin. Can mediate the interaction of chondrocytes with the cartilage extracellular matrix through interaction with cell surface integrin receptors. Could play a role in the pathogenesis of osteoarthritis. Potent suppressor of apoptosis in both primary chondrocytes and transformed cells. Suppresses apoptosis by blocking the activation of caspase-3 and by indu
   5313..6765    +  CDS            SEAP (fragment): secreted alkaline phosphatase from human placenta The natural enzyme has a C-terminal transmembrane sequence that is replaced by a GPI anchor.
   6790..6831    +  CDS            AviTag™ (fragment): peptide tag that allows for enzymatic biotinylation
   6835..6858    +  CDS            8xHis: 8xHis affinity tag
   7004..7115    +  polyA_signal   bGH poly(A) signal: bovine growth hormone polyadenylation signal
   7116..7224    +  rep_origin     f1 ori (fragment): f1 bacteriophage origin of replication; arrow indicates direction of (+) strand synthesis
   7238..7567    +  promoter       SV40 promoter: SV40 enhancer and early promoter
   7615..7662    +  promoter       EM7 promoter: synthetic bacterial promoter&nbsp
   7681..8280    +  CDS            PuroR (fragment): puromycin N-acetyltransferase; pac from Streptomyces; confers resistance to puromycin
   8290..8415    +  CDS            ble (fragment): BLE_KLEPN - Experimental evidence at protein level: Swiss-Prot protein existence level 1. Binding protein with a strong affinity to the bleomycin family of antibiotics. Binds to CL990; an antimitotic-antibiotic compound. From Klebsiella pneumoniae.
   8410..8531    +  polyA_signal   SV40 poly(A) signal: SV40 polyadenylation signal
   8584..9444    -  CDS            AmpR: β-lactamase; bla; confers resistance to ampicillin, carbenicillin, and related antibiotics
   9447..89      -  promoter       AmpR promoter (fragment) (across the origin): bla
