[The description below was written by a language model from this plasmid's Addgene catalogue record and pLannotate feature annotations shown in this document.]
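Description:
pD649-HAsp-LRIG2-COMP5AP-AviTag-9xHis is a mammalian expression plasmid of about 9.45 kb, built on the pD649 backbone, that produces the extracellular domain of human LRIG2 as a secreted, multimerised fusion protein. It is maintained in E. coli at high copy from a ColE1/pUC-type origin with ampicillin selection (AmpR, β-lactamase). The annotation also shows an SV40 promoter/EM7 promoter unit driving a puromycin N-acetyltransferase gene with an SV40 poly(A) signal, which would allow puromycin selection in mammalian cells. Short remnants of KanR, lacZα, ble and f1 ori are only backbone fragments.

Expression is driven by the CMV immediate-early enhancer and promoter, followed by a fragment of CMV intron A. An SP6 promoter lies just upstream of the coding region and can serve for in vitro transcription or as a sequencing primer site. The open reading frame begins with a signal peptide: the construct name indicates an HA signal sequence, although the automated annotation labels a fragment here as an IgH signal sequence. The roughly 2.3 kb synthetic LRIG2 ectodomain is cloned between retained NotI and AscI sites. It is fused at its C terminus to the coiled-coil region of rat cartilage oligomeric matrix protein, which drives pentamer assembly, and then to human placental alkaline phosphatase as an enzymatic reporter. An AviTag for site-specific enzymatic biotinylation and a polyhistidine tag for purification follow, and the transcript ends at a bGH poly(A) signal.

The plasmid belongs to a collection of cell-surface protein ectodomains used to map a human IgSF extracellular interactome. In such screens a pentameric, alkaline phosphatase-tagged protein typically serves as a high-avidity probe for detecting weak receptor–ligand interactions. The depositor notes that some plasmids in the collection may carry an IS4-like transposase insertion upstream of the CMV promoter, though none is annotated here.
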