Addgene plasmid #157540: pD649-HAsp-LRIG2-COMP5AP-AviTag-9xHis
Purpose: Mammalian expression of cell-surface protein extracellular domain fused to COMP5AP-AviTag-9xHis. Protein is secreted from cells.
Depositing lab: Chris Garcia. Depositing organization: Stanford University. Publication: A Human IgSF Cell-Surface Interactome Reveals a Complex Network of Protein-Protein Interactions. Wojtowicz WM, Vielmetter J, Fernandes RA, Siepe DH, Eastman CL, Chisholm GB, Cox S, Klock H, Anderson PW, Rue SM, Miller JJ, Glaser SM, Bragstad ML, Vance J, Lam AW, Lesley SA, Zinn K, Garcia KC. Cell. 2020 Aug 20;182(4):1027-1043.e17. doi: 10.1016/j.cell.2020.07.025. PubMed 32822567.
Backbone
  Vector backbone: pD649
  Backbone size w/o insert (bp): 7153
  Vector type: Mammalian Expression
Growth in bacteria
  Bacterial resistance: Ampicillin, 100 μg/mL
  Growth temperature: 37°C
  Growth strain: DH5alpha
  Copy number: High Copy
Gene/Insert
  Gene/Insert name: LRIG2
  Species: H. sapiens (human)
  Insert size (bp): 2301
  Entrez Gene: LRIG2 (a.k.a. LIG2, LIG-2, KIAA0806, DKFZp451C181)
  Promoter: CMV/SP6
  Tag / fusion protein: COMP5AP-AviTag-9xHis (C terminal on backbone)
  Cloning method: Restriction Enzyme; 5′ cloning site GCGGCCGC (not destroyed); 3′ cloning site GGCGCGCC (not destroyed)
  Sequencing primers: 5′ ATTTAGGTGACACTATAG; 3′ CGTCGCACTCCATCACGGTG
Resource information
  A portion of this plasmid was derived from a plasmid made by: synthesis by ThermoFisher
Terms and licenses: Academic/Nonprofit Terms; Industry Terms: Not Available to Industry
Depositor comments: Some plasmids in this collection may have an IS4-like element ISVsa5 family transposase upstream of the CMV promoter.
How to cite: pD649-HAsp-LRIG2-COMP5AP-AviTag-9xHis was a gift from Chris Garcia (Addgene plasmid # 157540 ; http://n2t.net/addgene:157540 ; RRID:Addgene_157540)
