>Addgene plasmid #157540 | pD649-HAsp-LRIG2-COMP5AP-AviTag-9xHis | depositor partial sequence | sequence record 304190 | insert (extracellular domain)
GGACTTTGTCCTGCTCCTTGTTCTTGTAGAATCCCTCTGCTGGACTGCAGCAGAAGAAAGCTGCCCGCTC
CATCTTGGAGAGCCCTGTCTGGACTTCTGCCTCCTGATACCGCCATCCTGGACTTCAGCCACAACCGGCT
GAGCAACTGGAACATCAGCCTGGAAAGCCAGACACTGCAAGAGGTCAAAATGAACTACAACGAGCTGACA
GAGATCCCCTACTTCGGCGAGCCCACCAGCAATATCACACTGCTGAGCCTGGTGCACAACATCATCCCCG
AGATCAATGCTCAGGCCCTGCAGTTCTACCCCGCTCTGGAATCTCTGGACCTGAGCAGCAACATCATTAG
CGAGATCAAGACCAGCAGCTTCCCCAGAATGCAGCTGAAGTACCTGAACCTGTCCAACAACCGGATCACC
ACACTGGAAGCCGGCTGCTTCGATAACCTGTCTAGCAGCCTGCTGGTGGTCAAGCTGAACCGGAACCGGA
TGAGCATGATCCCTCCAAAGATCTTCAAGCTGCCCCATCTGCAGTTTCTGGAACTGAAGCGGAACAGGAT
CAAGATCGTGGAAGGCCTGACCTTCCAGGGCCTCGATAGCCTGAGAAGCCTGAAGATGCAGCGGAACGGC
ATCAGCAAGCTGAAGGATGGCGCCTTCTTCGGCCTGAACAACATGGAAGAACTGGAACTCGAGCACAACA
ACCTGACCAGAGTGAACAAAGGCTGGCTGTACGGCCTGAGAATGCTCCAGCAGCTGTATGTGTCCCAGAA
CGCCATCGAGAGAATCAGCCCTGATGCCTGGGAGTTCTGCCAGAGACTGAGCGAGCTGGATCTGAGCTAC
AATCAGCTGACCAGACTGGACGAGAGCGCCTTTGTGGGACTGTCCCTGCTGGAAAGACTGAACCTGGGCG
ACAACAGAGTGACCCACATTGCCGACGGCGTGTTCAGATTCCTGAGCAACCTGCAGACCCTGGACCTGCG
GAACAATGAGATCAGCTGGGCCATCGAGGATGCCTCTGAAGCCTTTGCCGGCCTGACATCCCTGACCAAG
CTGATCCTGCAGGGCAACCAGATCAAGAGCATCACCAAGAAGGCCTTTATCGGCCTGGAATCCCTCGAGC
ACCTGGACCTCAACAACAACGCCATCATGAGCATCCAAGAGAACGCCTTCTCTCAGACCCACCTGAAAGA
GCTGATTCTGAACACCTCTAGCCTGCTGTGCGACTGCCATCTGAAATGGCTGCTCCAGTGGCTGGTGGAC
AACAACTTCCAGCACTCCGTGAACGTGTCCTGCGCTCATCCTGAATGGCTGGCCGGACAGTCTATCCTGA
ACGTGGACCTGAAGGACTTCGTGTGCGACGACTTCCTGAAGCCTCAGATCAGAACACACCCCGAGACAAT
CATTGCCCTGCGGGGCATGAATGTGACCCTGACCTGTACAGCCGTGTCCAGCAGCGATAGCCCTATGTCT
ACAGTGTGGCGGAAGGACAGCGAGATCCTGTACGACGTGGACACCGAGAACTTCGTGCGGTATTGGCAAC
AGGCCGGCGAAGCCCTCGAGTATACCAGCATCCTGCACCTGTTCAACGTGAACTTCACCGACGAGGGCAA
GTACCAGTGCATCGTGACCAACCACTTCGGCAGCAACTACAGCCAGAAAGCCAAGCTGACCGTGAACGAG
ATGCCCAGCTTCCTGAAAACCCCTATGGACCTGACCATCAGAACCGGCGCCATGGCTAGACTGGAATGTG
CCGCTGAAGGACACCCTGCTCCTCAGATTAGCTGGCAGAAGGACGGCGGCACAGATTTCCCTGCTGCTCG
CGAGAGAAGAATGCACGTGATGCCCGAGGACGACGTGTTCTTTATCGCCAACGTGAAGATCGAGGACATG
GGCATCTACAGCTGCATGGCCCAGAATACTGCTGGCGGACTGTCTGCCAATGCCAGCCTGACAGTCCTGG
AAACCCCAAGCTTCATCAGACCCCTGGAAGATAAGACCGTGACCAGAGGCGAAACCGCCGTGCTGCAATG
TATTGCAGGCGGCTCTCCCGCTCCTAGACTGAACTGGACAAAGGACGATGGCCCTCTGCTCGTGACCGAG
AGACATTTCTTTGCCGCCGCTAACCAGCTGCTGATCATCGTGGATGCCGGACTGGAAGATGCCGGCAAGT
ACACCTGTATCATGTCTAACACCCTGGGCACCGAGCGGGGCCACATCTACCTGAATGTGATCAGCTCCCC
TAACTGCGACAGCAGCCAGAGCAGCATCGGACACGAGGATGATGGCTGGACCACAGTCGGA
